Addgene plasmid #132661: pAM5406
Purpose: (Empty Backbone) RSF1010-based broad host-range plasmid with additional RK2 bom site and pUC origin
Depositing lab: Susan Golden. Depositing organization: University of California, San Diego (UCSD). Publication: Modification of RSF1010-Based Broad-Host-Range Plasmids for Improved Conjugation and Cyanobacterial Bioprospecting. Bishe B, Taton A, Golden JW. iScience. 2019 Oct 25;20:216-228. doi: 10.1016/j.isci.2019.09.002. Epub 2019 Sep 10. PubMed 31585408.
Backbone
  Vector backbone: RSF1010
  Backbone size (bp): 7400
  Modifications to backbone: RK2-based basis of mobiliy (bom) site, pUC19 origin of replication
  Vector type: Bacterial Expression
Growth in bacteria
  Bacterial resistance: Ampicillin, 100 μg/mL
  Growth temperature: 37°C
  Growth strain: DH5alpha
  Copy number: High Copy
Gene/Insert
  Cloning method: Gibson Cloning
Terms and licenses: Academic/Nonprofit Terms; Industry Terms: Not Available to Industry
How to cite: pAM5406 was a gift from Susan Golden (Addgene plasmid # 132661 ; http://n2t.net/addgene:132661 ; RRID:Addgene_132661)
