[The description below was written by a language model from this plasmid's Addgene catalogue record and pLannotate feature annotations shown in this document.]
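Description:
pAM5406 is an empty-backbone, broad-host-range bacterial plasmid derived from RSF1010 and modified to improve handling in E. coli and transfer by conjugation. The sequenced record is about 8.1 kb, somewhat larger than the 7.4 kb listed for the backbone, consistent with the added modules. It carries two replication systems. The first is the native RSF1010 oriV with its plasmid-encoded replication genes: repA, repC (annotated as a fragment) and the mobA/repB gene, whose product supplies primase activity. These allow host-independent replication in a wide range of Gram-negative bacteria, including cyanobacteria. An R1162-like antisense RNA that forms part of the native replicon's regulation is also annotated. The second is a pUC-type ColE1 origin, which gives high copy number in E. coli cloning strains. Selection is by ampicillin resistance, from bla under its own promoter.

For mobilization, the plasmid keeps the RSF1010 transfer region: its own oriT, mobC and the relaxase mobA. It also has an added RK2 (IncP) basis-of-mobility site, annotated as an incP oriT with a short adjoining traJ fragment. This second site gives an RK2-type conjugative helper a cognate transfer origin to act on directly. A putative bacterial terminator lies next to this module. The short lacI and rop fragments appear to be non-functional remnants of the source vectors.

No insert, expression promoter or reporter is recorded, so despite its "bacterial expression" classification the plasmid is a chassis into which cargo is added, with Gibson assembly as the listed cloning method. The associated work concerns improving conjugation of RSF1010-based plasmids and their use in cyanobacterial bioprospecting.
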