Features (pLannotate 1.2.2; 15 found; start..end, strand, type, name):
    127..236     +  oriT           oriT: incP origin of transfer
    269..294     +  CDS            traJ (fragment): oriT-recognizing protein; traJ
    332..373     +  terminator     bacterial terminator: putative bacterial transcription terminator
    538..932     -  rep_origin     RSF1010 oriV: replication origin of the broad-host-range plasmid RSF1010; requires the RSF1010 RepA/B/C proteins for replication (Scholz et al., 1989)
    962..1243    -  CDS            mobC: MOBC_ECOLX - Protein predicted: Swiss-Prot protein existence level 4. This protein is essential to promote the specific transfer of the plasmid in the presence of conjugative plasmids. From Escherichia coli.
   1274..1361    +  oriT           RSF1010 oriT: origin of transfer of the broad-host-range plasmid RSF1010 (Scholz et al., 1989)
   1442..3568    +  CDS            mobA: MOBA2_ECOLX - Also known as repB. Experimental evidence at protein level: Swiss-Prot protein existence level 1. Part of the relaxosome complex that is responsible for plasmid transfer during conjugation. Locally unwinds DNA and catalyzes the cleavage of one of the DNA strands at oriT. The cleaved strand is then transferred through the dedicated type IV secretion apparatus. MobA remains covalently linked at the 5' end of the strand, and once in the recipient cell, it probably catalyzes the rejoining of the two ends of the strand, re-forming the circular plasmid DNA. The primase activity of MobA
   4014..4088    +  ncRNA          Plasmid R1162: Accession: RF00043 - R1162-like plasmid antisense RNA
   4082..4921    +  CDS            RSF1010 RepA: replication protein A of the broad-host-range plasmid RSF1010 (Scholz et al., 1989); repA
   4908..5759    +  CDS            RSF1010 RepC (fragment): replication protein C of the broad-host-range plasmid RSF1010 (Scholz et al., 1989); repC
   6036..6076    -  CDS            lacI (fragment): lac repressor; lacI; The lac repressor binds to the lac operator to inhibit transcription in E. coli. This inhibition can be relieved by adding lactose or isopropyl-β-D-thiogalactopyranoside (IPTG).
   6190..6225    -  CDS            rop (fragment): Rop protein, which maintains plasmids at low copy number; rop
   6320..6424    +  promoter       AmpR promoter: bla
   6425..7285    +  CDS            AmpR: β-lactamase; bla; confers resistance to ampicillin, carbenicillin, and related antibiotics
   7469..8057    -  rep_origin     ori: high-copy-number ColE1/pMB1/pBR322/pUC origin of replication
>Addgene plasmid #132661 | pAM5406 | addgene full sequence | sequence record 260939 | Addgene NGS Result
CTCACGTTAAGGGATTTTGGTCATGAGATTATCAAAAAGGATCTTCACCTAGATCCTCGCACGATATACA
GGATTTTGCCAAAGGGTTCGTGTAGACTTTCCTTGGTGTATCCAACGGCGTCAGCCGGGCAGGATAGGTG
AAGTAGGCCCACCCGCGAGCGGGTGTTCCTTCTTCACTGTCCCTTATTCGCACCTGGCGGTGCTCAACGG
GAATCCTGCTCTGCGAGGCTGGCCGGCTACCGCCGGCGTAACAGATGAGGGCAAGCGGATGGCTGATGAA
ACCAAGCCAACCAGTCTACGGTCAGCGAACCAATCAGCAGGGTCATCGCTAGAAATCATCCTTAGCGAAA
GCTAAGGATTTTTTTTATCTGAATTAATTCTCGCGAGGGCCGCCACATGAGGCATGTTCCGCGTCCTTGC
AATACTGTGTTTACATACAGTCTATCGCTTAGCGGAAAGTTCTTTTACCCTCAGCCGAAATGCCTGCCGT
TGCTAGACATTGCCAGCCAGTGCCCGTCACTCCCGTACTAACTGTCACGAACCCCTGCAATAACTGTCAC
GCCCCCCTGCAATAACTGTCACGAACCCCTGCAATAACTGTCACGCCCCCAAACCTGCAAACCCAGCAGG
GGCGGGGGCTGGCGGGGTGTTGGAAAAATCCATCCATGATTATCTAAGAATAATCCACTAGGCGCGGTTA
TCAGCGCCCTTGTGGGGCGCTGCTGCCCTTGCCCAATATGCCCGGCCAGAGGCCGGATAGCTGGTCTATT
CGCTGCGCTAGGCTACACACCGCCCCACCGCTGCGCGGCAGGGGGAAAGGCGGGCAAAGCCCGCTAAACC
CCACACCAAACCCCGCAGAAATACGCTGGAGCGCTTTTAGCCGCTTTAGCGGCCTTTCCCCCTACCCGAA
GGGTGGGGGCGCGTGTGCAGCCCCGCAGGGCCTGTCTCGGTCGATCATTCAGCCCGGCTCATCCTTCTGG
CGTGGCGGCAGACCGAACAAGGCGCGGTCGTGGTCGCGTTCAAGGTACGCATCCATTGCCGCCATGAGCC
GATCCTCCGGCCACTCGCTGCTGTTCACCTTGGCCAAAATCATGGCCCCCACCAGCACCTTGCGCCTTGT
TTCGTTCTTGCGCTCTTGCTGCTGTTCCCTTGCCCGCACCCGCTGAATTTCGGCATTGATTCGCGCTCGT
TGTTCTTCGAGCTTGGCCAGCCGATCCGCCGCCTTGTTGCTCCCCTTAACCATCTTGACACCCCATTGTT
AATGTGCTGTCTCGTAGGCTATCATGGAGGCACAGCGGCGGCAATCCCGACCCTACTTTGTAGGGGAGGG
CGCACTTACCGGTTTCTCTTCGAGAAACTGGCCTAACGGCCACCCTTCGGGCGGTGCGCTCTCCGAGGGC
CATTGCATGGAGCCGAAAAGCAAAAGCAACAGCGAGGCAGCATGGCGATTTATCACCTTACGGCGAAAAC
CGGCAGCAGGTCGGGCGGCCAATCGGCCAGGGCCAAGGCCGACTTCATCCAGCGCGAAGGCAAGTATGCC
CGCGACATGGATGAAGTCTTGCACGCCGAATCCGGGCACATGCCGGAGTTCGTCGAGCGGCCCGCCGACT
ACTGGGATGCTGCCGACCTGTATGAACGCGCCAATGGGCGGCTGTTCAAGGAGGTCGAATTTGCCCTGCC
GGTCGAGCTGACCCTCGACCAGCAGAAGGCGCTGGCGTCCGAGTTCGCCCAGCACCTGACCGGTGCCGAG
CGCCTGCCGTATACGCTGGCCATCCATGCCGGTGGCGGCGAGAACCCGCACTGCCACCTGATGATCTCCG
AGCGGATCAATGACGGCATCGAGCGGCCCGCCGCTCAGTGGTTCAAGCGGTACAACGGCAAGACCCCGGA
GAAGGGCGGGGCACAGAAGACCGAAGCGCTCAAGCCCAAGGCATGGCTTGAGCAGACCCGCGAGGCATGG
GCCGACCATGCCAACCGGGCATTAGAGCGGGCAGGCCACGACGCCCGCATTGACCACAGAACACTTGAGG
CGCAGGGCATCGAGCGCCTGCCCGGTGTTCACCTGGGGCCGAACGTGGTGGAGATGGAAGGCCGGGGCAT
CCGCACCGACCGGGCAGACGTGGCCCTGAACATCGACACCGCCAACGCCCAGATCATCGACTTACAGGAA
TACCGGGAGGCAATAGACCATGAACGCAATCGACAGAGTGAAGAAATCCAGAGGCATCAACGAGTTAGCG
GAGCAGATCGAACCGCTGGCCCAGAGCATGGCGACACTGGCCGACGAAGCCCGGCAGGTCATGAGCCAGA
CCCAGCAGGCCAGCGAGGCGCAGGCGGCGGAGTGGCTGAAAGCCCAGCGCCAGACAGGGGCGGCATGGGT
GGAGCTGGCCAAAGAGTTGCGGGAGGTAGCCGCCGAGGTGAGCAGCGCCGCGCAGAGCGCCCGGAGCGCG
TCGCGGGGGTGGCACTGGAAGCTATGGCTAACCGTGATGCTGGCTTCCATGATGCCTACGGTGGTGCTGC
TGATCGCATCGTTGCTCTTGCTCGACCTGACGCCACTGACAACCGAGGACGGCTCGATCTGGCTGCGCTT
GGTGGCCCGATGAAGAACGACAGGACTTTGCAGGCCATAGGCCGACAGCTCAAGGCCATGGGCTGTGAGC
GCTTCGATATCGGCGTCAGGGACGCCACCACCGGCCAGATGATGAACCGGGAATGGTCAGCCGCCGAAGT
GCTCCAGAACACGCCATGGCTCAAGCGGATGAATGCCCAGGGCAATGACGTGTATATCAGGCCCGCCGAG
CAGGAGCGGCATGGTCTGGTGCTGGTGGACGACCTCAGCGAGTTTGACCTGGATGACATGAAAGCCGAGG
GCCGGGAGCCTGCCCTGGTAGTGGAAACCAGCCCGAAGAACTATCAGGCATGGGTCAAGGTGGCCGACGC
CGCAGGCGGTGAACTTCGGGGGCAGATTGCCCGGACGCTGGCCAGCGAGTACGACGCCGACCCGGCCAGC
GCCGACAGCCGCCACTATGGCCGCTTGGCGGGCTTCACCAACCGCAAGGACAAGCACACCACCCGCGCCG
GTTATCAGCCGTGGGTGCTGCTGCGTGAATCCAAGGGCAAGACCGCCACCGCTGGCCCGGCGCTGGTGCA
GCAGGCTGGCCAGCAGATCGAGCAGGCCCAGCGGCAGCAGGAGAAGGCCCGCAGGCTGGCCAGCCTCGAA
CTGTCCGAGCGGCAGCTTAGCCGCCACCGGCGCACGGCGCTGGACGAGTACCGCAGCGAGATGGCCGGGC
TGGTCAAGCGCTTCGGTGATGACCTCAGCAAGTGCGACTTTATCGCCGCGCAGAAGCTGGCCAGCCGGGG
CCGCAGTGCCGAGGAAATCGGCAAGGCCATGGCCGAGGCCAGCCCAGCGCTGGCAGAGCGCAAGCCCGGC
CACGAAGCGGATTACATCGAGCGCACCGTCAGCAAGGTCATGGGTCTGCCCAGCGTCCAGCTTGCGCGGG
CCGAGCTGGCACGGGCACCGGCACCCCGCCAGCGAGGCATGGACAGGGGCGGGCCAGATTTCAGCATGTA
GTGCTTGCGTTGGTACTCACGCCTGTTATACTATGAGTACTCACGCACAGAAGGGGGTTTTATGGAATAC
GAAAAAAGCGCTTCAGGGTCGGTCTACCTGATCAAAAGTGACAAGGGCTATTGGTTGCCCGGTGGCTTTG
GTTATACGTCAAACAAGGCCGAGGCTGGCCGCTTTTCAGTCGCTGATATGGCCAGCCTTAACCTTGACGG
CTGCACCTTGTCCTTGTTCCGCGAAGACAAGCCTTTCGGCCCCGGCAAGTTTCTCGGTGACTGATATGAA
AGACCAAAAGGACAAGCAGACCGGCGACCTGCTGGCCAGCCCTGACGCTGTACGCCAAGCGCGATATGCC
GAGCGCATGAAGGCCAAAGGGATGCGTCAGCGCAAGTTCTGGCTGACCGACGACGAATACGAGGCGCTGC
GCGAGTGCCTGGAAGAACTCAGAGCGGCGCAGGGCGGGGGTAGTGACCCCGCCAGCGCCTAACCACCAAC
TGCCTGCAAAGGAGGCAATCAATGGCTACCCATAAGCCTATCAATATTCTGGAGGCGTTCGCAGCAGCGC
CGCCACCGCTGGACTACGTTTTGCCCAACATGGTGGCCGGTACGGTCGGGGCGCTGGTGTCGCCCGGTGG
TGCCGGTAAATCCATGCTGGCCCTGCAACTGGCCGCACAGATTGCAGGCGGGCCGGATCTGCTGGAGGTG
GGCGAACTGCCCACCGGCCCGGTGATCTACCTGCCCGCCGAAGACCCGCCCACCGCCATTCATCACCGCC
TGCACGCCCTTGGGGCGCACCTCAGCGCCGAGGAACGGCAAGCCGTGGCTGACGGCCTGCTGATCCAGCC
GCTGATCGGCAGCCTGCCCAACATCATGGCCCCGGAGTGGTTCGACGGCCTCAAGCGCGCCGCCGAGGGC
CGCCGCCTGATGGTGCTGGACACGCTGCGCCGGTTCCACATCGAGGAAGAAAACGCCAGCGGCCCCATGG
CCCAGGTCATCGGTCGCATGGAGGCCATCGCCGCCGATACCGGGTGCTCTATCGTGTTCCTGCACCATGC
CAGCAAGGGCGCGGCCATGATGGGCGCAGGCGACCAGCAGCAGGCCAGCCGGGGCAGCTCGGTACTGGTC
GATAACATCCGCTGGCAGTCCTACCTGTCGAGCATGACCAGCGCCGAGGCCGAGGAATGGGGTGTGGACG
ACGACCAGCGCCGGTTCTTCGTCCGCTTCGGTGTGAGCAAGGCCAACTATGGCGCACCGTTCGCTGATCG
GTGGTTCAGGCGGCATGACGGCGGGGTGCTCAAGCCCGCCGTGCTGGAGAGGCAGCGCAAGAGCAAGGGG
GTGCCCCGTGGTGAAGCCTAAGAACAAGCACAGCCTCAGCCACGTCCGACACGACCCGGCGCACTGTCTG
GCCCCCGGCCTGTTCCGTGCCCTCAAGCGGGGCGAGCGCAAGCGCAGCAAGCTGGACGTGACGTATGACT
ACGGCGACGGCAAGCGGATCGAGTTCAGCGGCCCGGAGCCGCTGGGCGCTGATGATCTGCGCATCCTGCA
AGGGCTGGTGGCCATGGCTGGGCCTAATGGCCTAGTGCTTGGCCCGGAACCCAAGACCGAAGGCGGACGG
CAGCTCCGGCTGTTCCTGGAACCCAAGTGGGAGGCCGTCACCGCTGATGCCATGGTGGTCAAAGGTAGCT
ATCGGGCGCTGGCAAAGGAAATCGGGGCAGAGGTCGATAGTGGTGGGGCGCTCAAGCACATACAGGACTG
CATCGAGCGCCTTTGGAAGGTATCCATCATCGCCCAGAATGGCCGCAAGCGGCAGGGGTTTCGGCTGCTG
TCGGAGTACGCCAGCGACGAGGCGGACGGGCGCCTGTACGTGGCCCTGAACCCCTTGATCGCGCAGGCCG
TCATGGGTGGCGGCCAGCATGTGCGCATCAGCATGGACGAGGTGCGGGCGCTGGACAGCGAAACCGCCCG
CCTGCTGCACCAGCGGCTGTGTGGCTGGATCGACCCCGGCAAAACCGGCAAGGCTTCCATAGATACCTTG
TGCGGCTATGTCTGGCCGTCAGAGGCCAGTGGTTCGACCATGCGCAAGCGCCGCCAGCGGGTGCGCGAGG
CGTTGCCGGAGCTGGTCGCGCTGGGCTGGACGGTAACCGAGTTCGCGGCGGGCAAGTACGACATCACCCG
GCCCAAGGCGGCAGGCTGACCCCCCCCACTCTATTGTAAACAAGACATTTTTATCTTTTATATTCAATGG
CTTATTTTCCTGCTAATTGGTAATACCATGAAAAATACCATGCTCAGAAAAGGCTTAACAATATTTTGAA
AAATTGCCTACTGAGCGCTGCCGCACAGCTCCATAGGCCGCTTTCCTGGCTTTGCTTCCAGATGTATGCT
CTTCTGCTCCCGAACGCCAGCAAGACGTAGCCCAGCGCGTCGGCCAGCTTGCAATTCGCGCTAACTTACA
TTAATTGCGTTGCGCTCACTGCCCGCTTTCCAGTCGGGAAACCTGTCGTGCCAGCTCGCGAGAATTAATT
CAAAAAAAGCCCGCTCATTAAGCGGGCTAATTCGAGGGCGAGACGAGGACTTCCATTGTTCTAGAATCCC
CCCGGGGGCCCCCGACGTCGCTGCATGTGTCAGAGGTTTTCACCGTCATCACCGAAACGCGCGAGACGAA
AGGGCCTCGTGATACGCCTATTTTTATAGGTTAATGTCATGATAATAATGGTTTCTTAGACGTCAGGTGG
CACTTTTCGGGGAAATGTGCGCGGAACCCCTATTTGTTTATTTTTCTAAATACATTCAAATATGTATCCG
CTCATGAGACAATAACCCTGATAAATGCTTCAATAATATTGAAAAAGGAAGAGTATGAGTATTCAACATT
TCCGTGTCGCCCTTATTCCCTTTTTTGCGGCATTTTGCCTTCCTGTTTTTGCTCACCCAGAAACGCTGGT
GAAAGTAAAAGATGCTGAAGATCAGTTGGGTGCACGAGTGGGTTACATCGAACTGGATCTCAACAGCGGT
AAGATCCTTGAGAGTTTTCGCCCCGAAGAACGTTTTCCAATGATGAGCACTTTTAAAGTTCTGCTATGTG
GCGCGGTATTATCCCGTATTGACGCCGGGCAAGAGCAACTCGGTCGCCGCATACACTATTCTCAGAATGA
CTTGGTTGAGTACTCACCAGTCACAGAAAAGCATCTTACGGATGGCATGACAGTAAGAGAATTATGCAGT
GCTGCCATAACCATGAGTGATAACACTGCGGCCAACTTACTTCTGACAACGATCGGAGGACCGAAGGAGC
TAACCGCTTTTTTGCACAACATGGGGGATCATGTAACTCGCCTTGATCGTTGGGAACCGGAGCTGAATGA
AGCCATACCAAACGACGAGCGTGACACCACGATGCCTGTAGCAATGGCAACAACGTTGCGCAAACTATTA
ACTGGCGAACTACTTACTCTAGCTTCCCGGCAACAATTAATAGACTGGATGGAGGCGGATAAAGTTGCAG
GACCACTTCTGCGCTCGGCCCTTCCGGCTGGCTGGTTTATTGCTGATAAATCTGGAGCCGGTGAGCGTGG
GTCTCGCGGTATCATTGCAGCACTGGGGCCAGATGGTAAGCCCTCCCGTATCGTAGTTATCTACACGACG
GGGAGTCAGGCAACTATGGATGAACGAAATAGACAGATCGCTGAGATAGGTGCCTCACTGATTAAGCATT
GGTAACTGTCAGACCAAGTTTACTCATATATACTTTAGATTGATTTAAAACTTCATTTTTAATTTAAAAG
GATCTAGGTGAAGATCCTTTTTGATAATCTCATGACCAAAATCCCTTAACGTGAGGACGTCCGCGCGCGC
GGCGCGATGAAAGGCCAGGAACCGTAAAAAGGCCGCGTTGCTGGCGTTTTTCCATAGGCTCCGCCCCCCT
GACGAGCATCACAAAAATCGACGCTCAAGTCAGAGGTGGCGAAACCCGACAGGACTATAAAGATACCAGG
CGTTTCCCCCTGGAAGCTCCCTCGTGCGCTCTCCTGTTCCGACCCTGCCGCTTACCGGATACCTGTCCGC
CTTTCTCCCTTCGGGAAGCGTGGCGCTTTCTCATAGCTCACGCTGTAGGTATCTCAGTTCGGTGTAGGTC
GTTCGCTCCAAGCTGGGCTGTGTGCACGAACCCCCCGTTCAGCCCGACCGCTGCGCCTTATCCGGTAACT
ATCGTCTTGAGTCCAACCCGGTAAGACACGACTTATCGCCACTGGCAGCAGCCACTGGTAACAGGATTAG
CAGAGCGAGGTATGTAGGCGGTGCTACAGAGTTCTTGAAGTGGTGGCCTAACTACGGCTACACTAGAAGA
ACAGTATTTGGTATCTGCGCTCTGCTGAAGCCAGTTACCTTCGGAAAAAGAGTTGGTAGCTCTTGATCCG
GCAAACAAACCACCGCTGGTAGCGGTGGTTTTTTTGTTTGCAAGCAGCAGATTACGCGCAGAAAAAAAGG
ATCTCAAGAAGATCCTTTGATCTTTTCTACGGGGTCTGACGCTCAGTGGAACGAAAA
